Addgene plasmid #69050: plenti-CAG-IKZF3-Q147H-FLAG-IRES-GFP
Purpose: lentiviral expression of IKZF3 with Q147H mutation and FLAG tag
Depositing lab: William Kaelin. Depositing organization: Dana-Farber Cancer Institute. Publication: The myeloma drug lenalidomide promotes the cereblon-dependent destruction of Ikaros proteins. Lu G, Middleton RE, Sun H, Naniong M, Ott CJ, Mitsiades CS, Wong KK, Bradner JE, Kaelin WG Jr. Science. 2014 Jan 17;343(6168):305-9. doi: 10.1126/science.1244917. Epub 2013 Nov 29. PubMed 24292623.
Backbone
  Vector backbone: plenti-CAG -IRES-GFP
  Vector type: Mammalian Expression, Lentiviral
Growth in bacteria
  Bacterial resistance: Kanamycin, 50 μg/mL
  Growth temperature: 30°C
  Growth strain: Stbl3
  Copy number: Unknown
Gene/Insert
  Gene/Insert name: IKZF3 (alt name: IKAROS family zinc finger 3)
  Species: H. sapiens (human)
  Mutation: Q147H
  Entrez Gene: IKZF3 (a.k.a. AIO, AIOLOS, IMD84, ZNFN1A3)
  Promoter: CAG
  Tag / fusion protein: FLAG (C terminal on insert); IRES-GFP (C terminal on backbone)
  Cloning method: Gateway Cloning
  Sequencing primers: 5′ pCAG-F; 3′ pCDH-rev
Terms and licenses: Academic/Nonprofit Terms; Industry Terms: Not Available to Industry
How to cite: plenti-CAG-IKZF3-Q147H-FLAG-IRES-GFP was a gift from William Kaelin (Addgene plasmid # 69050 ; http://n2t.net/addgene:69050 ; RRID:Addgene_69050)
