[The description below was written by a language model from this plasmid's Addgene catalogue record and pLannotate feature annotations shown in this document.]
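Description:
plenti-CAG-IKZF3-Q147H-FLAG-IRES-GFP is an 11.6 kb lentiviral transfer plasmid for expressing a point mutant of human IKZF3 (Aiolos, an Ikaros-family zinc finger transcription factor of lymphocytes) in mammalian cells. It has a third-generation, self-inactivating design. A CMV enhancer/promoter replaces the U3 region of the truncated 5' LTR to drive genomic RNA production in packaging cells. This is followed by the HIV-1 Ψ packaging signal with a gag fragment, the RRE for Rev-dependent nuclear export, and the cPPT/CTS. The 3' LTR carries the ΔU3 deletion and is followed by an SV40 polyadenylation signal. In bacteria the plasmid replicates from a high-copy ColE1/pUC-type origin and is selected with kanamycin through a Tn5 NeoR/KanR gene. That gene sits behind both a bacterial (AmpR) promoter and the SV40 early promoter, but it lies outside the LTRs and so is not transferred with the provirus. An f1 ori and an SV40 ori are also present.

The payload is driven by the CAG promoter (CMV enhancer, chicken β-actin promoter and chimeric intron). The IKZF3 Q147H coding sequence was inserted by Gateway recombination and is flanked by attB1 and attB2 sites, reading through into a C-terminal FLAG epitope supplied by the backbone. An EMCV IRES then allows EGFP to be translated from the same transcript, so transduced cells can be identified or sorted by fluorescence, and a WPRE downstream enhances transcript expression. The associated publication concerns lenalidomide-induced, cereblon-dependent destruction of Ikaros proteins, which suggests the mutant is used to study that degradation. However, the record does not state the functional effect of Q147H.
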