Features (pLannotate 1.2.2; 32 found; start..end, strand, type, name):
    129..246     +  misc_feature   cPPT/CTS: central polypurine tract and central termination sequence of HIV-1
    344..723     +  enhancer       CMV enhancer: human cytomegalovirus immediate early enhancer
    725..1000    +  promoter       chicken β-actin promoter: No description available
   1001..2009    +  intron         chimeric intron: chimera between introns from chicken β-actin and rabbit β-globin
   2126..2143    +  protein_bind   attB1 (fragment): mutant version of attB; core recombination site for the Gateway® BP reaction BP Clonase™
   2149..3675    +  CDS            IKZF3: IKZF3_HUMAN - Also known as ZNFN1A3. Experimental evidence at protein level: Swiss-Prot protein existence level 1. Transcription factor that plays an important role in the regulation of lymphocyte differentiation. Plays an essential role in regulation of B-cell differentiation, proliferation and maturation to an effector state. Involved in regulating BCL2 expression and controlling apoptosis in T-cells in an IL2-dependent manner. From Homo sapiens (Human).
   3678..3701    -  protein_bind   attB2: mutant version of attB; recombination site for the Gateway® BP reaction BP Clonase™
   3724..3744    +  CDS            FLAG (fragment): FLAG® epitope tag, followed by an enterokinase cleavage site
   3768..4328    +  misc_feature   IRES: internal ribosome entry site (IRES) of the encephalomyocarditis virus (EMCV)
   4331..5050    +  CDS            EGFP: the original enhanced GFP (Yang et al., 1996) mammalian codon-optimized
   5062..5092    +  misc_feature   MCS (fragment): pUC18/19 multiple cloning site
   5127..5715    +  misc_feature   WPRE: woodchuck hepatitis virus posttranscriptional regulatory element
   5716..5735    +  misc_feature   MCS (fragment): pBluescript multiple cloning site
   5737..5922    +  CDS            nef (fragment): NEF_HV1Z2 - Experimental evidence at protein level: Swiss-Prot protein existence level 1. Extracellular Nef protein targets CD4(+) T-lymphocytes for apoptosis by interacting with CXCR4 surface receptors. From Human immunodeficiency virus type 1 group M subtype D (isolate Z2/CDC-Z34) (HIV-1).
   5924..6157    +  LTR            3' LTR (ΔU3): self-inactivating 3' long terminal repeat (LTR) from HIV-1
   6229..6350    +  polyA_signal   SV40 poly(A) signal: SV40 polyadenylation signal
   6390..6525    +  rep_origin     SV40 ori: SV40 origin of replication
   6546..6564    -  promoter       T7 promoter: promoter for bacteriophage T7 RNA polymerase
   6587..6945    -  rep_origin     f1 ori (sequence partly withheld): f1 bacteriophage origin of replication; arrow indicates direction of (+) strand synthesis
   6972..7076    +  promoter       AmpR promoter: bla
   7078..7435    +  promoter       SV40 promoter: SV40 enhancer and early promoter
   7470..8264    +  CDS            NeoR/KanR: aminoglycoside phosphotransferase from Tn5; aph(3')-II (or nptII); confers resistance to neomycin, kanamycin, and G418 (Geneticin®)
   8285..8437    +  CDS            ble (fragment): BLE_KLEPN - Experimental evidence at protein level: Swiss-Prot protein existence level 1. Binding protein with a strong affinity to the bleomycin family of antibiotics. Binds to CL990; an antimitotic-antibiotic compound. From Klebsiella pneumoniae.
   8496..8543    +  polyA_signal   HSV TK poly(A) signal: herpes simplex virus thymidine kinase polyadenylation signal (Cole and Stacy, 1985)
   8872..9460    +  rep_origin     ori: high-copy-number ColE1/pMB1/pBR322/pUC origin of replication
   9635..9938    +  enhancer       CMV enhancer: human cytomegalovirus immediate early enhancer
   9939..10138   +  promoter       CMV promoter: human cytomegalovirus (CMV) immediate early promoter
  10156..10336   +  LTR            5' LTR (truncated): truncated 5' long terminal repeat (LTR) from HIV-1
  10383..10508   +  misc_feature   HIV-1 Ψ: packaging signal of human immunodeficiency virus type 1
  10492..10830   +  CDS            HIV-1 gag (fragment): gag protein from human immunodeficiency virus 1; gag
  11005..11238   +  misc_feature   RRE: The Rev response element (RRE) of HIV-1 allows for Rev-dependent mRNA export from the nucleus to the cytoplasm.
  11615..79      +  CDS            Rev (fragment) (across the origin): human immunodeficiency virus 1 (HIV-1) Rev protein; rev; enhances nuclear export of unspliced and incompletely spliced viral mRNAs
>Addgene plasmid #69050 | plenti-CAG-IKZF3-Q147H-FLAG-IRES-GFP | depositor full sequence | sequence record 195155 | plenti-CAG-IKZF3-Q147H-FLAG-IRES-GFP sequence 11636 bps
GACCCGACAGGCCCGAAGGAATAGAAGAAGAAGGTGGAGAGAGAGACAGAGACAGATCCATTCGATTAGT
GAACGGATCGGCACTGCGTGCGCCAATTCTGCAGACAAATGGCAGTATTCATCCACAATTTTAAAAGAAA
AGGGGGGATTGGGGGGTACAGTGCAGGGGAAAGAATAGTAGACATAATAGCAACAGACATACAAACTAAA
GAATTACAAAAACAAATTACAAAAATTCAAAATTTTCGGGTTTATTACAGGGACAGCAGAGATCCAGTTT
GGTTAGTACCGGGCCCGCTCTAGCCCTAGATTTAAATCGATGTACGGGCCAGATATACGCGTTGACATTG
ATTATTGACTAGTTATTAATAGTAATCAATTACGGGGTCATTAGTTCATAGCCCATATATGGAGTTCCGC
GTTACATAACTTACGGTAAATGGCCCGCCTGGCTGACCGCCCAACGACCCCCGCCCATTGACGTCAATAA
TGACGTATGTTCCCATAGTAACGCCAATAGGGACTTTCCATTGACGTCAATGGGTGGAGTATTTACGGTA
AACTGCCCACTTGGCAGTACATCAAGTGTATCATATGCCAAGTACGCCCCCTATTGACGTCAATGACGGT
AAATGGCCCGCCTGGCATTATGCCCAGTACATGACCTTATGGGACTTTCCTACTTGGCAGTACATCTACG
TATTAGTCATCGCTATTACCATGGTCGAGGTGAGCCCCACGTTCTGCTTCACTCTCCCCATCTCCCCCCC
CTCCCCACCCCCAATTTTGTATTTATTTATTTTTTAATTATTTTGTGCAGCGATGGGGGCGGGGGGGGGG
GGGGCGCGCGCCAGGCGGGGCGGGGCGGGGCGAGGGGCGGGGCGGGGCGAGGCGGAGAGGTGCGGCGGCA
GCCAATCAGAGCGGCGCGCTCCGAAAGTTTCCTTTTATGGCGAGGCGGCGGCGGCGGCGGCCCTATAAAA
AGCGAAGCGCGCGGCGGGCGGGAGTCGCTGCGTTGCCTTCGCCCCGTGCCCCGCTCCGCGCCGCCTCGCG
CCGCCCGCCCCGGCTCTGACTGACCGCGTTACTCCCACAGGTGAGCGGGCGGGACGGCCCTTCTCCTCCG
GGCTGTAATTAGCGCTTGGTTTAATGACGGCTCGTTTCTTTTCTGTGGCTGCGTGAAAGCCTTAAAGGGC
TCCGGGAGGGCCCTTTGTGCGGGGGGGAGCGGCTCGGGGGGTGCGTGCGTGTGTGTGTGCGTGGGGAGCG
CCGCGTGCGGCCCGCGCTGCCCGGCGGCTGTGAGCGCTGCGGGCGCGGCGCGGGGCTTTGTGCGCTCCGC
GTGTGCGCGAGGGGAGCGCGGCCGGGGGCGGTGCCCCGCGGTGCGGGGGGGCTGCGAGGGGAACAAAGGC
TGCGTGCGGGGTGTGTGCGTGGGGGGGTGAGCAGGGGGTGTGGGCGCGGCGGTCGGGCTGTAACCCCCCC
CTGCACCCCCCTCCCCGAGTTGCTGAGCACGGCCCGGCTTCGGGTGCGGGGCTCCGTGCGGGGCGTGGCG
CGGGGCTCGCCGTGCCGGGCGGGGGGTGGCGGCAGGTGGGGGTGCCGGGCGGGGCGGGGCCGCCTCGGGC
CGGGGAGGGCTCGGGGGAGGGGCGCGGCGGCCCCGGAGCGCCGGCGGCTGTCGAGGCGCGGCGAGCCGCA
GCCATTGCCTTTTATGGTAATCGTGCGAGAGGGCGCAGGGACTTCCTTTGTCCCAAATCTGGCGGAGCCG
AAATCTGGGAGGCGCCGCCGCACCCCCTCTAGCGGGCGCGGGCGAAGCGGTGCGGCGCCGGCAGGAAGGA
AATGGGCGGGGAGGGCCTTCGTGCGTCGCCGCGCCGCCGTCCCCTTCTCCATCTCCAGCCTCGGGGCTGC
CGCAGGGGGACGGCTGCCTTCGGGGGGGACGGGGCAGGGCGGGGTTCGGCTTCTGGCGTGTGACCGGCGG
CTCTAGAGCCTCTGCTAACCATGTTCATGCCTTCTTCTTTTTCCTACAGCTCCTGGGCAACGTGCTGGTT
ATTGTGCTGTCTCATCATTTTGGCAAAGAATTCCCCTAGCCGCGGAATCTAGACTGCCGGATCGAATTGT
CGACGAATTCGGATCTGGCCAATCACAAGTTTGTACAAAAAAGTTGGCATGGAAGATATACAAACAAATG
CGGAACTGAAAAGCACTCAGGAGCAGTCTGTGCCCGCAGAAAGTGCAGCGGTTTTGAATGACTACAGTTT
AACCAAATCTCATGAAATGGAAAATGTGGACAGTGGAGAAGGCCCAGCCAATGAAGATGAAGACATAGGA
GATGATTCAATGAAAGTGAAAGATGAATACAGTGAAAGAGATGAGAATGTTTTAAAGTCAGAACCCATGG
GAAATGCAGAAGAGCCTGAAATCCCTTACAGCTATTCAAGAGAATATAATGAATATGAAAACATTAAGTT
GGAGAGACATGTTGTCTCATTCGATAGTAGCAGGCCAACCAGTGGAAAGATGAACTGCGATGTGTGTGGA
TTATCCTGCATCAGCTTCAATGTCTTAATGGTTCATAAGCGAAGCCATACTGGTGAACGCCCATTCCACT
GTAATCAGTGTGGGGCATCTTTTACTCAGAAAGGTAACCTCCTCCGCCACATTAAACTGCACACAGGGGA
AAAACCTTTTAAGTGTCACCTCTGCAACTATGCATGCCAAAGAAGAGATGCGCTCACGGGGCATCTTAGG
ACACATTCTGTGGAGAAACCCTACAAATGTGAGTTTTGTGGAAGGAGTTACAAGCAGAGAAGTTCCCTTG
AGGAGCACAAGGAGCGCTGCCGTACATTTCTTCAGAGCACTGACCCAGGGGACACTGCAAGTGCGGAGGC
AAGACACATCAAAGCAGAGATGGGAAGTGAAAGAGCTCTCGTACTGGACAGATTAGCAAGCAATGTGGCA
AAACGAAAAAGCTCAATGCCTCAGAAATTCATTGGTGAGAAGCGCCACTGCTTTGATGTCAACTATAATT
CAAGTTACATGTATGAGAAAGAGAGTGAGCTCATACAGACCCGCATGATGGACCAAGCCATCAATAACGC
CATCAGCTATCTTGGCGCCGAAGCCCTGCGCCCCTTGGTCCAGACACCGCCTGCTCCCACCTCGGAGATG
GTTCCAGTTATCAGCAGCATGTATCCCATAGCCCTCACCCGGGCTGAGATGTCAAACGGTGCCCCTCAAG
AGCTGGAAAAGAAAAGCATCCACCTTCCAGAGAAGAGCGTGCCTTCTGAGAGAGGCCTCTCTCCCAACAA
TAGTGGCCACGACTCCACGGACACTGACAGCAACCATGAAGAACGCCAGAATCACATCTATCAGCAAAAT
CACATGGTCCTGTCTCGGGCCCGCAATGGGATGCCACTTCTGAAGGAGGTTCCCCGCTCTTACGAACTCC
TCAAGCCCCCGCCCATCTGCCCAAGAGACTCCGTCAAAGTGATCAACAAGGAAGGGGAGGTGATGGATGT
GTATCGGTGTGACCACTGCCGCGTCCTCTTCCTGGACTATGTGATGTTCACGATTCACATGGGCTGCCAC
GGCTTCCGTGACCCTTTCGAGTGTAACATGTGTGGATATCGAAGCCATGATCGGTATGAGTTCTCGTCTC
ACATAGCCAGAGGAGAACACAGAGCCCTGCTGAAGTGCCCAACTTTCTTGTACAAAGTGGTGGGAGGAGG
TGGATCTGGCGACTACAAGGACGACGATGACAAGTGACTCGAGCGGGATCAATTCCGCCCCCCCCCTAAC
GTTACTGGCCGAAGCCGCTTGGAATAAGGCCGGTGTGCGTTTGTCTATATGTTATTTTCCACCATATTGC
CGTCTTTTGGCAATGTGAGGGCCCGGAAACCTGGCCCTGTCTTCTTGACGAGCATTCCTAGGGGTCTTTC
CCCTCTCGCCAAAGGAATGCAAGGTCTGTTGAATGTCGTGAAGGAAGCAGTTCCTCTGGAAGCTTCTTGA
AGACAAACAACGTCTGTAGCGACCCTTTGCAGGCAGCGGAACCCCCCACCTGGCGACAGGTGCCTCTGCG
GCCAAAAGCCACGTGTATAAGATACACCTGCAAAGGCGGCACAACCCCAGTGCCACGTTGTGAGTTGGAT
AGTTGTGGAAAGAGTCAAATGGCTCTCCTCAAGCGTATTCAACAAGGGGCTGAAGGATGCCCAGAAGGTA
CCCCATTGTATGGGATCTGATCTGGGGCCTCGGTGCACATGCTTTACATGTGTTTAGTCGAGGTTAAAAA
AACGTCTAGGCCCCCCGAACCACGGGGACGTGGTTTTCCTTTGAAAAACACGATAATACCATGGTGAGCA
AGGGCGAGGAGCTGTTCACCGGGGTGGTGCCCATCCTGGTCGAGCTGGACGGCGACGTAAACGGCCACAA
GTTCAGCGTGTCCGGCGAGGGCGAGGGCGATGCCACCTACGGCAAGCTGACCCTGAAGTTCATCTGCACC
ACCGGCAAGCTGCCCGTGCCCTGGCCCACCCTCGTGACCACCCTGACCTACGGCGTGCAGTGCTTCAGCC
GCTACCCCGACCACATGAAGCAGCACGACTTCTTCAAGTCCGCCATGCCCGAAGGCTACGTCCAGGAGCG
CACCATCTTCTTCAAGGACGACGGCAACTACAAGACCCGCGCCGAGGTGAAGTTCGAGGGCGACACCCTG
GTGAACCGCATCGAGCTGAAGGGCATCGACTTCAAGGAGGACGGCAACATCCTGGGGCACAAGCTGGAGT
ACAACTACAACAGCCACAACGTCTATATCATGGCCGACAAGCAGAAGAACGGCATCAAGGTGAACTTCAA
GATCCGCCACAACATCGAGGACGGCAGCGTGCAGCTCGCCGACCACTACCAGCAGAACACCCCCATCGGC
GACGGCCCCGTGCTGCTGCCCGACAACCACTACCTGAGCACCCAGTCCGCCCTGAGCAAAGACCCCAACG
AGAAGCGCGATCACATGGTCCTGCTGGAGTTCGTGACCGCCGCCGGGATCACTCTCGGCATGGACGAGCT
GTACAAGTAAAGCGGCCGCGACTCTAGAGTCGACCTGCAGGCATGCAAGCTTCAGGTAGCCGGCTAACGT
TATCAAGCTTATCGATAATCAACCTCTGGATTACAAAATTTGTGAAAGATTGACTGGTATTCTTAACTAT
GTTGCTCCTTTTACGCTATGTGGATACGCTGCTTTAATGCCTTTGTATCATGCTATTGCTTCCCGTATGG
CTTTCATTTTCTCCTCCTTGTATAAATCCTGGTTGCTGTCTCTTTATGAGGAGTTGTGGCCCGTTGTCAG
GCAACGTGGCGTGGTGTGCACTGTGTTTGCTGACGCAACCCCCACTGGTTGGGGCATTGCCACCACCTGT
CAGCTCCTTTCCGGGACTTTCGCTTTCCCCCTCCCTATTGCCACGGCGGAACTCATCGCCGCCTGCCTTG
CCCGCTGCTGGACAGGGGCTCGGCTGTTGGGCACTGACAATTCCGTGGTGTTGTCGGGGAAATCATCGTC
CTTTCCTTGGCTGCTCGCCTGTGTTGCCACCTGGATTCTGCGCGGGACGTCCTTCTGCTACGTCCCTTCG
GCCCTCAATCCAGCGGACCTTCCTTCCCGCGGCCTGCTGCCGGCTCTGCGGCCTCTTCCGCGTCTTCGCC
TTCGCCCTCAGACGAGTCGGATCTCCCTTTGGGCCGCCTCCCCGCATCGATACCGTCGACCTCGATCGAG
ACCTAGAAAAACATGGAGCAATCACAAGTAGCAATACAGCAGCTACCAATGCTGATTGTGCCTGGCTAGA
AGCACAAGAGGAGGAGGAGGTGGGTTTTCCAGTCACACCTCAGGTACCTTTAAGACCAATGACTTACAAG
GCAGCTGTAGATCTTAGCCACTTTTTAAAAGAAAAGGGGGGACTGGAAGGGCTAATTCACTCCCAACGAA
GACAAGATCTGCTTTTTGCTTGTACTGGGTCTCTCTGGTTAGACCAGATCTGAGCCTGGGAGCTCTCTGG
CTAACTAGGGAACCCACTGCTTAAGCCTCAATAAAGCTTGCCTTGAGTGCTTCAAGTAGTGTGTGCCCGT
CTGTTGTGTGACTCTGGTAACTAGAGATCCCTCAGACCCTTTTAGTCAGTGTGGAAAATCTCTAGCAGTA
GTAGTTCATGTCATCTTATTATTCAGTATTTATAACTTGCAAAGAAATGAATATCAGAGAGTGAGAGGAA
CTTGTTTATTGCAGCTTATAATGGTTACAAATAAAGCAATAGCATCACAAATTTCACAAATAAAGCATTT
TTTTCACTGCATTCTAGTTGTGGTTTGTCCAAACTCATCAATGTATCTTATCATGTCTGGCTCTAGCTAT
CCCGCCCCTAACTCCGCCCATCCCGCCCCTAACTCCGCCCAGTTCCGCCCATTCTCCGCCCCATGGCTGA
CTAATTTTTTTTATTTATGCAGAGGCCGAGGCCGCCTCGGCCTCTGAGCTATTCCAGAAGTAGTGAGGAG
GCTTTTTTGGAGGCCTAGGGACGTACCCAATTCGCCCTATAGTGAGTCGTATTAGCATGTGAGCAAAAGG
CCAGCATAAATCAAAAGAATAGACCGAGATAGGGT
[37 nt withheld, positions 6616-6652]
AAAGAACGTGGACTCCAACGTCAAAGG
[49 nt withheld, positions 6680-6728]
T
[91 nt withheld, positions 6730-6820]
G
[124 nt withheld, positions 6822-6945]
CAGGTGGCACTTTTCGGGGAAATGTGCGCGGAACCCCTATTTGTTTATTTTTCTAAATACATTCAAATAT
GTATCCGCTCATGAGACAATAACCCTGATAAATGCTTCAATAATATTGAAAAAGGAAGAGTCCTGAGGCG
GAAAGAACCAGCTGTGGAATGTGTGTCAGTTAGGGTGTGGAAAGTCCCCAGGCTCCCCAGCAGGCAGAAG
TATGCAAAGCATGCATCTCAATTAGTCAGCAACCAGGTGTGGAAAGTCCCCAGGCTCCCCAGCAGGCAGA
AGTATGCAAAGCATGCATCTCAATTAGTCAGCAACCATAGTCCCGCCCCTAACTCCGCCCATCCCGCCCC
TAACTCCGCCCAGTTCCGCCCATTCTCCGCCCCATGGCTGACTAATTTTTTTTATTTATGCAGAGGCCGA
GGCCGCCTCGGCCTCTGAGCTATTCCAGAAGTAGTGAGGAGGCTTTTTTGGAGGCCTAGGCTTTTGCAAA
GATCGATCAAGAGACAGGATGAGGATCGTTTCGCATGATTGAACAAGATGGATTGCACGCAGGTTCTCCG
GCCGCTTGGGTGGAGAGGCTATTCGGCTATGACTGGGCACAACAGACAATCGGCTGCTCTGATGCCGCCG
TGTTCCGGCTGTCAGCGCAGGGGCGCCCGGTTCTTTTTGTCAAGACCGACCTGTCCGGTGCCCTGAATGA
ACTGCAAGACGAGGCAGCGCGGCTATCGTGGCTGGCCACGACGGGCGTTCCTTGCGCAGCTGTGCTCGAC
GTTGTCACTGAAGCGGGAAGGGACTGGCTGCTATTGGGCGAAGTGCCGGGGCAGGATCTCCTGTCATCTC
ACCTTGCTCCTGCCGAGAAAGTATCCATCATGGCTGATGCAATGCGGCGGCTGCATACGCTTGATCCGGC
TACCTGCCCATTCGACCACCAAGCGAAACATCGCATCGAGCGAGCACGTACTCGGATGGAAGCCGGTCTT
GTCGATCAGGATGATCTGGACGAAGAGCATCAGGGGCTCGCGCCAGCCGAACTGTTCGCCAGGCTCAAGG
CGAGCATGCCCGACGGCGAGGATCTCGTCGTGACCCATGGCGATGCCTGCTTGCCGAATATCATGGTGGA
AAATGGCCGCTTTTCTGGATTCATCGACTGTGGCCGGCTGGGTGTGGCGGACCGCTATCAGGACATAGCG
TTGGCTACCCGTGATATTGCTGAAGAGCTTGGCGGCGAATGGGCTGACCGCTTCCTCGTGCTTTACGGTA
TCGCCGCTCCCGATTCGCAGCGCATCGCCTTCTATCGCCTTCTTGACGAGTTCTTCTGAGCGGGACTCTG
GGGTTCGAAATGACCGACCAAGCGACGCCCAACCTGCCATCACGAGATTTCGATTCCACCGCCGCCTTCT
ATGAAAGGTTGGGCTTCGGAATCGTTTTCCGGGACGCCGGCTGGATGATCCTCCAGCGCGGGGATCTCAT
GCTGGAGTTCTTCGCCCACCCTAGGGGGAGGCTAACTGAAACACGGAAGGAGACAATACCGGAAGGAACC
CGCGCTATGACGGCAATAAAAAGACAGAATAAAACGCACGGTGTTGGGTCGTTTGTTCATAAACGCGGGG
TTCGGTCCCAGGGCTGGCACTCTGTCGATACCCCACCGAGACCCCATTGGGGCCAATACGCCCGCGTTTC
TTCCTTTTCCCCACCCCACCCCCCAAGTTCGGGTGAAGGCCCAGGGCTCGCAGCCAACGTCGGGGCGGCA
GGCCCTGCCATAGCCTCAGGTTACTCATATATACTTTAGATTGATTTAAAACTTCATTTTTAATTTAAAA
GGATCTAGGTGAAGATCCTTTTTGATAATCTCATGACCAAAATCCCTTAACGTGAGTTTTCGTTCCACTG
AGCGTCAGACCCCGTAGAAAAGATCAAAGGATCTTCTTGAGATCCTTTTTTTCTGCGCGTAATCTGCTGC
TTGCAAACAAAAAAACCACCGCTACCAGCGGTGGTTTGTTTGCCGGATCAAGAGCTACCAACTCTTTTTC
CGAAGGTAACTGGCTTCAGCAGAGCGCAGATACCAAATACTGTTCTTCTAGTGTAGCCGTAGTTAGGCCA
CCACTTCAAGAACTCTGTAGCACCGCCTACATACCTCGCTCTGCTAATCCTGTTACCAGTGGCTGCTGCC
AGTGGCGATAAGTCGTGTCTTACCGGGTTGGACTCAAGACGATAGTTACCGGATAAGGCGCAGCGGTCGG
GCTGAACGGGGGGTTCGTGCACACAGCCCAGCTTGGAGCGAACGACCTACACCGAACTGAGATACCTACA
GCGTGAGCTATGAGAAAGCGCCACGCTTCCCGAAGGGAGAAAGGCGGACAGGTATCCGGTAAGCGGCAGG
GTCGGAACAGGAGAGCGCACGAGGGAGCTTCCAGGGGGAAACGCCTGGTATCTTTATAGTCCTGTCGGGT
TTCGCCACCTCTGACTTGAGCGTCGATTTTTGTGATGCTCGTCAGGGGGGCGGAGCCTATGGAAAAACGC
CAGCAACGCGGCCTTTTTACGGTTCCTGGCCTTTTGCTGGCCTTTTGCTCACATGTTCTTTCCTGCGTTA
TCCCCTGATTCTGTGGATAACCGTATTACCGCCATGCATTAGTTATTAATAGTAATCAATTACGGGGTCA
TTAGTTCATAGCCCATATATGGAGTTCCGCGTTACATAACTTACGGTAAATGGCCCGCCTGGCTGACCGC
CCAACGACCCCCGCCCATTGACGTCAATAATGACGTATGTTCCCATAGTAACGCCAATAGGGACTTTCCA
TTGACGTCAATGGGTGGAGTATTTACGGTAAACTGCCCACTTGGCAGTACATCAAGTGTATCATATGCCA
AGTACGCCCCCTATTGACGTCAATGACGGTAAATGGCCCGCCTGGCATTATGCCCAGTACATGACCTTAT
GGGACTTTCCTACTTGGCAGTACATCTACGTATTAGTCATCGCTATTACCATGGTGATGCGGTTTTGGCA
GTACATCAATGGGCGTGGATAGCGGTTTGACTCACGGGGATTTCCAAGTCTCCACCCCATTGACGTCAAT
GGGAGTTTGTTTTGGCACCAAAATCAACGGGACTTTCCAAAATGTCGTAACAACTCCGCCCCATTGACGC
AAATGGGCGGTAGGCGTGTACGGTGGGAGGTCTATATAAGCAGCGCGTTTTGCCTGTACTGGGTCTCTCT
GGTTAGACCAGATCTGAGCCTGGGAGCTCTCTGGCTAACTAGGGAACCCACTGCTTAAGCCTCAATAAAG
CTTGCCTTGAGTGCTTCAAGTAGTGTGTGCCCGTCTGTTGTGTGACTCTGGTAACTAGAGATCCCTCAGA
CCCTTTTAGTCAGTGTGGAAAATCTCTAGCAGTGGCGCCCGAACAGGGACTTGAAAGCGAAAGGGAAACC
AGAGGAGCTCTCTCGACGCAGGACTCGGCTTGCTGAAGCGCGCACGGCAAGAGGCGAGGGGCGGCGACTG
GTGAGTACGCCAAAAATTTTGACTAGCGGAGGCTAGAAGGAGAGAGATGGGTGCGAGAGCGTCAGTATTA
AGCGGGGGAGAATTAGATCGCGATGGGAAAAAATTCGGTTAAGGCCAGGGGGAAAGAAAAAATATAAATT
AAAACATATAGTATGGGCAAGCAGGGAGCTAGAACGATTCGCAGTTAATCCTGGCCTGTTAGAAACATCA
GAAGGCTGTAGACAAATACTGGGACAGCTACAACCATCCCTTCAGACAGGATCAGAAGAACTTAGATCAT
TATATAATACAGTAGCAACCCTCTATTGTGTGCATCAAAGGATAGAGATAAAAGACACCAAGGAAGCTTT
AGACAAGATAGAGGAAGAGCAAAACAAAAGTAAGACCACCGCACAGCAAGCGGCCGGCCGCTGATCTTCA
GACCTGGAGGAGGAGATATGAGGGACAATTGGAGAAGTGAATTATATAAATATAAAGTAGTAAAAATTGA
ACCATTAGGAGTAGCACCCACCAAGGCAAAGAGAAGAGTGGTGCAGAGAGAAAAAAGAGCAGTGGGAATA
GGAGCTTTGTTCCTTGGGTTCTTGGGAGCAGCAGGAAGCACTATGGGCGCAGCGTCAATGACGCTGACGG
TACAGGCCAGACAATTATTGTCTGGTATAGTGCAGCAGCAGAACAATTTGCTGAGGGCTATTGAGGCGCA
ACAGCATCTGTTGCAACTCACAGTCTGGGGCATCAAGCAGCTCCAGGCAAGAATCCTGGCTGTGGAAAGA
TACCTAAAGGATCAACAGCTCCTGGGGATTTGGGGTTGCTCTGGAAAACTCATTTGCACCACTGCTGTGC
CTTGGAATGCTAGTTGGAGTAATAAATCTCTGGAACAGATTTGGAATCACACGACCTGGATGGAGTGGGA
CAGAGAAATTAACAATTACACAAGCTTAATACACTCCTTAATTGAAGAATCGCAAAACCAGCAAGAAAAG
AATGAACAAGAATTATTGGAATTAGATAAATGGGCAAGTTTGTGGAATTGGTTTAACATAACAAATTGGC
TGTGGTATATAAAATTATTCATAATGATAGTAGGAGGCTTGGTAGGTTTAAGAATAGTTTTTGCTGTACT
TTCTATAGTGAATAGAGTTAGGCAGGGATATTCACCATTATCGTTTCAGACCCACCTCCCAACCCCGAGG
G
