>Addgene plasmid #69050 | plenti-CAG-IKZF3-Q147H-FLAG-IRES-GFP | addgene partial sequence | sequence record 195154 | Addgene Partial NGS Result
CTTCTGGCGTGTGACCGGCGGCTCTAGAGCCTCTGCTAACCATGTTCATGCCTTCTTCTTTTTCCTACAG
CTCCTGGGCAACGTGCTGGTTATTGTGCTGTCTCATCATTTTGGCAAAGAATTCCCCTAGCCGCGGAATC
TAGACTGCCGGATCGAATTGTCGACGAATTCGGATCTGGCCAATCACAAGTTTGTACAAAAAAGTTGGCA
TGGAAGATATACAAACAAATGCGGAACTGAAAAGCACTCAGGAGCAGTCTGTGCCCGCAGAAAGTGCAGC
GGTTTTGAATGACTACAGTTTAACCAAATCTCATGAAATGGAAAATGTGGACAGTGGAGAAGGCCCAGCC
AATGAAGATGAAGACATAGGAGATGATTCAATGAAAGTGAAAGATGAATACAGTGAAAGAGATGAGAATG
TTTTAAAGTCAGAACCCATGGGAAATGCAGAAGAGCCTGAAATCCCTTACAGCTATTCAAGAGAATATAA
TGAATATGAAAACATTAAGTTGGAGAGACATGTTGTCTCATTCGATAGTAGCAGGCCAACCAGTGGAAAG
ATGAACTGCGATGTGTGTGGATTATCCTGCATCAGCTTCAATGTCTTAATGGTTCATAAGCGAAGCCATA
CTGGTGAACGCCCATTCCACTGTAATCAGTGTGGGGCATCTTTTACTCAGAAAGGTAACCTCCTCCGCCA
CATTAAACTGCACACAGGGGAAAAACCTTTTAAGTGTCACCTCTGCAACTATGCATGCCAAAGAAGAGAT
GCGCTCACGGGGCATCTTAGGACACATTCTGTGGAGAAACCCTACAAATGTGAGTTTTGTGGAAGGAGTT
ACAAGCAGAGAAGTTCCCTTGAGGAGCACAAGGAGCGCTGCCGTACATTTCTTCAGAGCACTGACCCAGG
GGACACTGCAAGTGCGGAGGCAAGACACATCAAAGCAGAGATGGGAAGTGAAAGAGCTCTCGTACTGGAC
AGATTAGCAAGCAATGTGGCAAAACGAAAAAGCTCAATGCCTCAGAAATTCATTGGTGAGAAGCGCCACT
GCTTTGATGTCAACTATAATTCAAGTTACATGTATGAGAAAGAGAGTGAGCTCATACAGACCCGCATGAT
GGACCAAGCCATCAATAACGCCATCAGCTATCTTGGCGCCGAAGCCCTGCGCCCCTTGGTCCAGACACCG
CCTGCTCCCACCTCGGAGATGGTTCCAGTTATCAGCAGCATGTATCCCATAGCCCTCACCCGGGCTGAGA
TGTCAAACGGTGCCCCTCAAGAGCTGGAAAAGAAAAGCATCCACCTTCCAGAGAAGAGCGTGCCTTCTGA
GAGAGGCCTCTCTCCCAACAATAGTGGCCACGACTCCACGGACACTGACAGCAACCATGAAGAACGCCAG
AATCACATCTATCAGCAAAATCACATGGTCCTGTCTCGGGCCCGCAATGGGATGCCACTTCTGAAGGAGG
TTCCCCGCTCTTACGAACTCCTCAAGCCCCCGCCCATCTGCCCAAGAGACTCCGTCAAAGTGATCAACAA
GGAAGGGGAGGTGATGGATGTGTATCGGTGTGACCACTGCCGCGTCCTCTTCCTGGACTATGTGATGTTC
ACGATTCACATGGGCTGCCACGGCTTCCGTGACCCTTTCGAGTGTAACATGTGTGGATATCGAAGCCATG
ATCGGTATGAGTTCTCGTCTCACATAGCCAGAGGAGAACACAGAGCCCTGCTGAAGTGCCCAACTTTCTT
GTACAAAGTGGTGGGAGGAGGTGGATCTGGCGACTACAAGGACGACGATGACAAGTGACTCGAGCGGGAT
CAATTCCGCCCCCCCCCTAACGTTACTGGCCGAAGCCGCTTGGAATAAGGCCGGTGTGCGTTTGTCTATA
TGTTATTTTCCACCATATTGCCGTCTTTTGGCAATGTGAGGGCCCGGAAACCTGGCCCTGTCTTCTTGAC
GAGCATTCCTAGGGGTCTTTCCCCTCTCGCCAAAGGAATGCAAGGTCTGTTGAATGTCGTGAAGGAAGCA
GTTCCTCTGGAAGCTTCTTGAAGACAAACAACGTCTGTAGCGACCCTTTGCAGGCAGCGGAACCCCCCAC
CTGGCGACAGGTGCCTCTGCGGCCAAAAGCCACGTGTATAAGATACACCTGCAAAGGCGGCACAACCCCA
GTGCCACGTTGTGAGTTGGATAGTTGTGGAAAGAGTCAAATGGCTCTCCTCAAGCGTATTCAACAAGGGG
CTGAAGGATGCCCAGAAGGTACCCCATTGTATGGGATCTGATCTGGGGCCTCGGTGCACATGCTTTACAT
GTGTTTAGTCGAGGTTAAAAAAACGTCTAGGCCCCCCGAACCACGGGGACGTGGTTTTCCTTTGAAAAAC
ACGATAATACCATGGTGAGCAAGGGCGAGGAGCTGTTCACCGGGGTGGTGCCCATCCTGGTCGAGCTGGA
CGGCGACGTAAACGGCCACAAGTTCAGCGTGTCCGGCGAGGGCGAGGGCGATGCCACCTACGGCAAGCTG
ACCCTGAAGTTCATCTGCACCACCGGCAAGCTGCCCGTGCCCTGGCCCACCCTCGTGACCACCCTGACCT
ACGGCGTGCAGTGCTTCAGCCGCTACCCCGACCACATGAAGCAGCACGACTTCTTCAAGTCCGCCATGCC
CGAAGGCTACGTCCAGGAGCGCACCATCTTCTTCAAGGACGACGGCAACTACAAGACCCGCGCCGAGGTG
AAGTTCGAGGGCGACACCCTGGTGAACCGCATCGAGCTGAAGGGCATCGACTTCAAGGAGGACGGCAACA
TCCTGGGGCACAAGCTGGAGTACAACTACAACAGCCACAACGTCTATATCATGGCCGACAAGCAGAAGAA
CGGCATCAAGGTGAACTTCAAGATCCGCCACAACATCGAGGACGGCAGCGTGCAGCTCGCCGACCACTAC
CAGCAGAACACCCCCATCGGCGACGGCCCCGTGCTGCTGCCCGACAACCACTACCTGAGCACCCAGTCCG
CCCTGAGCAAAGACCCCAACGAGAAGCGCGATCACATGGTCCTGCTGGAGTTCGTGACCGCCGCCGGGAT
CACTCTCGGCATGGACGAGCTGTACAAGTAAAGCGGCCGCGACTCTAGAGTCGACCTGCAGGCATGCAAG
CTTCAGGTAGCCGGCTAACGTTATCAAGCTTATCGATAATCAACCTCTGGATTACAAAATTTGTGAAAGA
TTGACTGGTATTCTTAACTATGTTGCTCCTTTTACGCTATGTGGATACGCTGCTTTAATGCCTTTGTATC
ATGCTATTGCTTCCCGTATGGCTTTCATTTTCTCCTCCTTGTATAAATCCTGGTTGCTGTCTCTTTATGA
GGAGTTGTGGCCCGTTGTCAGGCAACGTGGCGTGGTGTGCACTGTGTTTGCTGACGCAACCCCCACTGGT
TGGGGCATTGCCACCACCTGTCAGCTCCTTTCCGGGACTTTCGCTTTCCCCCTCCCTATTGCCACGGCGG
AACTCATCGCCGCCTGCCTTGCCCGCTGCTGGACAGGGGCTCGGCTGTTGGGCACTGACAATTCCGTGGT
GTTGTCGGGGAAATCATCGTCCTTTCCTTGGCTGCTCGCCTGTGTTGCCACCTGGATTCTGCGCGGGACG
TCCTTCTGCTACGTCCCTTCGGCCCTCAATCCAGCGGACCTTCCTTCCCGCGGCCTGCTGCCGGCTCTGC
GGCCTCTTCCGCGTCTTCGCCTTCGCCCTCAGACGAGTCGGATCTCCCTTTGGGCCGCCTCCCCGCATCG
ATACCGTCGACCTCGATCGAGACCTAGAAAAACATGGAGCAATCACAAGTAGCAATACAGCAGCTACCAA
TGCTGATTGTGCCTGGCTAGAAGCACAAGAGGAGGAGGAGGTGGGTTTTCCAGTCACACCTCAGGTACCT
TTAAGACCAATGACTTACAAGGCAGCTGTAGATCTTAGCCACTTTTTAAAAGAAAAGGGGGGACTGGAAG
GGCTAATTCACTCCCAACGAAGACAAGATCTGCTTTTTGCTTGTACTGGGTCTCTCTGGTTAGACCAGAT
CTGAGCCTGGGAGCTCTCTGGCTAACTAGGGAACCCACTGCTTAAGCCTCAATAAAGCTTGCCTTGAGTG
CTTCAAGTAGTGTGTGCCCGTCTGTTGTGTGACTCTGGTAACTAGAGATCCCTCAGACCCTTTTAGTCAG
TGTGGAAAATCTCTAGCAGTAGTAGTTCATGTCATCTTATTATTCAGTATTTATAACTTGCAAAGAAATG
AATATCAGAGAGTGAGAGGAACTTGTTTATTGCAGCTTATAATGGTTACAAATAAAGCAATAGCATCACA
AATTTCACAAATAAAGCATTTTTTTCACTGCATTCTAGTTGTGGTTTGTCCAAACTCATCAATGTATCTT
ATCATGTCTGGCTCTAGCTATCCCGCCCCTAACTCCGCCCATCCCGCCCCTAACTCCGCCCAGTTCCGCC
CATTCTCCGCCCCATGGCTGACTAATTTTTTTTATTTATGCAGAGGCCGAGGCCGCCTCGGCCTCTGAGC
TATTCCAGAAGTAGTGAGGAGGCTTTTTTGGAGGCCTAGGGACGTACCCAATTCGCCCTATAGTGAGTCG
TATTAGCATGTGAGCAAAAGGCCAGCATAAATCAAAAGAATAGACCGAGATAGGGT
[37 nt withheld, positions 4677-4713]
AAAGAACGTGGACTCCAACGTCAAAGG
[49 nt withheld, positions 4741-4789]
T
[91 nt withheld, positions 4791-4881]
G
[124 nt withheld, positions 4883-5006]
CAGGTGGCACTTTTCGGGGAAATGTGCGCGGAACCCCTATTTGTTTATTTTTCTAAATACATTCAAATAT
GTATCCGCTCATGAGACAATAACCCTGATAAATGCTTCAATAATATTGAAAAAGGAAGAGTCCTGAGGCG
GAAAGAACCAGCTGTGGAATGTGTGTCAGTTAGGGTGTGGAAAGTCCCCAGGCTCCCCAGCAGGCAGAAG
TATGCAAAGCATGCATCTCAATTAGTCAGCAACCAGGTGTGGAAAGTCCCCAGGCTCCCCAGCAGGCAGA
AGTATGCAAAGCATGCATCTCAATTAGTCAGCAACCATAGTCCCGCCCCTAACTCCGCCCATCCCGCCCC
TAACTCCGCCCAGTTCCGCCCATTCTCCGCCCCATGGCTGACTAATTTTTTTTATTTATGCAGAGGCCGA
GGCCGCCTCGGCCTCTGAGCTATTCCAGAAGTAGTGAGGAGGCTTTTTTGGAGGCCTAGGCTTTTGCAAA
GATCGATCAAGAGACAGGATGAGGATCGTTTCGCATGATTGAACAAGATGGATTGCACGCAGGTTCTCCG
GCCGCTTGGGTGGAGAGGCTATTCGGCTATGACTGGGCACAACAGACAATCGGCTGCTCTGATGCCGCCG
TGTTCCGGCTGTCAGCGCAGGGGCGCCCGGTTCTTTTTGTCAAGACCGACCTGTCCGGTGCCCTGAATGA
ACTGCAAGACGAGGCAGCGCGGCTATCGTGGCTGGCCACGACGGGCGTTCCTTGCGCAGCTGTGCTCGAC
GTTGTCACTGAAGCGGGAAGGGACTGGCTGCTATTGGGCGAAGTGCCGGGGCAGGATCTCCTGTCATCTC
ACCTTGCTCCTGCCGAGAAAGTATCCATCATGGCTGATGCAATGCGGCGGCTGCATACGCTTGATCCGGC
TACCTGCCCATTCGACCACCAAGCGAAACATCGCATCGAGCGAGCACGTACTCGGATGGAAGCCGGTCTT
GTCGATCAGGATGATCTGGACGAAGAGCATCAGGGGCTCGCGCCAGCCGAACTGTTCGCCAGGCTCAAGG
CGAGCATGCCCGACGGCGAGGATCTCGTCGTGACCCATGGCGATGCCTGCTTGCCGAATATCATGGTGGA
AAATGGCCGCTTTTCTGGATTCATCGACTGTGGCCGGCTGGGTGTGGCGGACCGCTATCAGGACATAGCG
TTGGCTACCCGTGATATTGCTGAAGAGCTTGGCGGCGAATGGGCTGACCGCTTCCTCGTGCTTTACGGTA
TCGCCGCTCCCGATTCGCAGCGCATCGCCTTCTATCGCCTTCTTGACGAGTTCTTCTGAGCGGGACTCTG
GGGTTCGAAATGACCGACCAAGCGACGCCCAACCTGCCATCACGAGATTTCGATTCCACCGCCGCCTTCT
ATGAAAGGTTGGGCTTCGGAATCGTTTTCCGGGACGCCGGCTGGATGATCCTCCAGCGCGGGGATCTCAT
GCTGGAGTTCTTCGCCCACCCTAGGGGGAGGCTAACTGAAACACGGAAGGAGACAATACCGGAAGGAACC
CGCGCTATGACGGCAATAAAAAGACAGAATAAAACGCACGGTGTTGGGTCGTTTGTTCATAAACGCGGGG
TTCGGTCCCAGGGCTGGCACTCTGTCGATACCCCACCGAGACCCCATTGGGGCCAATACGCCCGCGTTTC
TTCCTTTTCCCCACCCCACCCCCCAAGTTCGGGTGAAGGCCCAGGGCTCGCAGCCAACGTCGGGGCGGCA
GGCCCTGCCATAGCCTCAGGTTACTCATATATACTTTAGATTGATTTAAAACTTCATTTTTAATTTAAAA
GGATCTAGGTGAAGATCCTTTTTGATAATCTCATGACCAAAATCCCTTAACGTGAGTTTTCGTTCCACTG
AGCGTCAGACCCCGTAGAAAAGATCAAAGGATCTTCTTGAGATCCTTTTTTTCTGCGCGTAATCTGCTGC
TTGCAAACAAAAAAACCACCGCTACCAGCGGTGGTTTGTTTGCCGGATCAAGAGCTACCAACTCTTTTTC
CGAAGGTAACTGGCTTCAGCAGAGCGCAGATACCAAATACTGTTCTTCTAGTGTAGCCGTAGTTAGGCCA
CCACTTCAAGAACTCTGTAGCACCGCCTACATACCTCGCTCTGCTAATCCTGTTACCAGTGGCTGCTGCC
AGTGGCGATAAGTCGTGTCTTACCGGGTTGGACTCAAGACGATAGTTACCGGATAAGGCGCAGCGGTCGG
GCTGAACGGGGGGTTCGTGCACACAGCCCAGCTTGGAGCGAACGACCTACACCGAACTGAGATACCTACA
GCGTGAGCTATGAGAAAGCGCCACGCTTCCCGAAGGGAGAAAGGCGGACAGGTATCCGGTAAGCGGCAGG
GTCGGAACAGGAGAGCGCACGAGGGAGCTTCCAGGGGGAAACGCCTGGTATCTTTATAGTCCTGTCGGGT
TTCGCCACCTCTGACTTGAGCGTCGATTTTTGTGATGCTCGTCAGGGGGGCGGAGCCTATGGAAAAACGC
CAGCAACGCGGCCTTTTTACGGTTCCTGGCCTTTTGCTGGCCTTTTGCTCACATGTTCTTTCCTGCGTTA
TCCCCTGATTCTGTGGATAACCGTATTACCGCCATGCATTAGTTATTAATAGTAATCAATTACGGGGTCA
TTAGTTCATAGCCCATATATGGAGTTCCGCGTTACATAACTTACGGTAAATGGCCCGCCTGGCTGACCGC
CCAACGACCCCCGCCCATTGACGTCAATAATGACGTATGTTCCCATAGTAACGCCAATAGGGACTTTCCA
TTGACGTCAATGGGTGGAGTATTTACGGTAAACTGCCCACTTGGCAGTACATCAAGTGTATCATATGCCA
AGTACGCCCCCTATTGACGTCAATGACGGTAAATGGCCCGCCTGGCATTATGCCCAGTACATGACCTTAT
GGGACTTTCCTACTTGGCAGTACATCTACGTATTAGTCATCGCTATTACCATGGTGATGCGGTTTTGGCA
GTACATCAATGGGCGTGGATAGCGGTTTGACTCACGGGGATTTCCAAGTCTCCACCCCATTGACGTCAAT
GGGAGTTTGTTTTGGCACCAAAATCAACGGGACTTTCCAAAATGTCGTAACAACTCCGCCCCATTGACGC
AAATGGGCGGTAGGCGTGTACGGTGGGAGGTCTATATAAGCAGCGCGTTTTGCCTGTACTGGGTCTCTCT
GGTTAGACCAGATCTGAGCCTGGGAGCTCTCTGGCTAACTAGGGAACCCACTGCTTAAGCCTCAATAAAG
CTTGCCTTGAGTGCTTCAAGTAGTGTGTGCCCGTCTGTTGTGTGACTCTGGTAACTAGAGATCCCTCAGA
CCCTTTTAGTCAGTGTGGAAAATCTCTAGCAGTGGCGCCCGAACAGGGACTTGAAAGCGAAAGGGAAACC
AGAGGAGCTCTCTCGACGCAGGACTCGGCTTGCTGAAGCGCGCACGGCAAGAGGCGAGGGGCGGCGACTG
GTGAGTACGCCAAAAATTTTGACTAGCGGAGGCTAGAAGGAGAGAGATGGGTGCGAGAGCGTCAGTATTA
AGCGGGGGAGAATTAGATCGCGATGGGAAAAAATTCGGTTAAGGCCAGGGGGAAAGAAAAAATATAAATT
AAAACATATAGTATGGGCAAGCAGGGAGCTAGAACGATTCGCAGTTAATCCTGGCCTGTTAGAAACATCA
GAAGGCTGTAGACAAATACTGGGACAGCTACAACCATCCCTTCAGACAGGATCAGAAGAACTTAGATCAT
TATATAATACAGTAGCAACCCTCTATTGTGTGCATCAAAGGATAGAGATAAAAGACACCAAGGAAGCTTT
AGACAAGATAGAGGAAGAGCAAAACAAAAGTAAGACCACCGCACAGCAAGCGGCCGGCCGCTGATCTTCA
GACCTGGAGGAGGAGATATGAGGGACAATTGGAGAAGTGAATTATATAAATATAAAGTAGTAAAAATTGA
ACCATTAGGAGTAGCACCCACCAAGGCAAAGAGAAGAGTGGTGCAGAGAGAAAAAAGAGCAGTGGGAATA
GGAGCTTTGTTCCTTGGGTTCTTGGGAGCAGCAGGAAGCACTATGGGCGCAGCGTCAATGACGCTGACGG
TACAGGCCAGACAATTATTGTCTGGTATAGTGCAGCAGCAGAACAATTTGCTGAGGGCTATTGAGGCGCA
ACAGCATCTGTTGCAACTCACAGTCTGGGGCATCAAGCAGCTCCAGGCAAGAATCCTGGCTGTGGAAAGA
TACCTAAAGGATCAACAGCTCCTGGGGATTTGGGGTTGCTCTGGAAAACTCATTTGCACCACTGCTGTGC
CTTGGAATGCTAGTTGGAGTAATAAATCTCTGGAACAGATTTGGAATCACACGACCTGGATGGAGTGGGA
CAGAGAAATTAACAATTACACAAGCTTAATACACTCCTTAATTGAAGAATCGCAAAACCAGCAAGAAAAG
AATGAACAAGAATTATTGGAATTAGATAAATGGGCAAGTTTGTGGAATTGGTTTAACATAACAAATTGGC
TGTGGTATATAAAATTATTCATAATGATAGTAGGAGGCTTGGTAGGTTTAAGAATAGTTTTTGCTGTACT
TTCTATAGTGAATAGAGTTAGGCAGGGATATTCACCATTATCGTTTCAGACCCACCTCCCAACCCCGAGG
GGACCCGACAGGCCCGAAGGAATAGAAGAAGAAGGTGGAGAGAGAGACAGAGACAGATCCATTCGATTAG
TGAACGGATCGGCACTGCGTGCGCCAATTCTGCAGACAAATGGCAGTATTCATCCACAATTTTAAAAGAA
AAGGGGGGATTGGGGGGTACAGTGCAGGGGAAAGAATAGTAGACATAATAGCAACAGACATACAAACTAA
AGAATTACAAAAACAAATTACAAAAATTCAAAATTTTCGGGTTTATTACAGGGACAGCAGAGATCCAGTT
TGGTTAGTACCGGGCCCGCTCTAGCCCTAGATTTAAATCGATGTACGGGCCAGATATACGCGTTGACATT
GATTATTGACTAGTTATTAATAGTAATCAATTACGGGGTCATTAGTTCATAGCCCATATATGGAGTTCCG
CGTTACATAACTTACGGTAAATGGCCCGCCTGGCTGACCGCCCAACGACCCCCGCCCATTGACGTCAATA
ATGACGTATGTTCCCATAGTAACGCCAATAGGGACTTTCCATTGACGTCAATGGGTGGAGTATTTACGGT
AAACTGCCCACTTGGCAGTACATCAAGTGTATCATATGCCAAGTACGCCCCCTATTGACGTCAATGACGG
TAAATGGCCCGCCTGGCATTATGCCCAGTACATGACCTTATGGGACTTTCCTACTTGGCAGTACATCTAC
GTATTAGTCATCGCTATTACCATGGTCGAGGTGAGCCCCACGTTCTGCTTCACTC
